LOCUS       Exported 8755 bp ds-DNA circular SYN 12-MAY-2021
DEFINITION  Expresses mouse TET2 CD mutant in mammalian cells.
ACCESSION   .
VERSION     .
KEYWORDS    pcDNA3-FLAG-mTET2 CD mutant
SOURCE      synthetic DNA construct
  ORGANISM  synthetic DNA construct
REFERENCE   1 (bases 1 to 8755)
  AUTHORS   Nakagawa T, Lv L, Nakagawa M, Yu Y, Yu C, D'Alessio AC, Nakayama K,
            Fan HY, Chen X, Xiong Y
  TITLE     CRL4(VprBP) E3 Ligase Promotes Monoubiquitylation and Chromatin
            Binding of TET Dioxygenases.
  JOURNAL   Mol Cell. 2015 Jan 22;57(2):247-60. doi:
            10.1016/j.molcel.2014.12.002. Epub 2014 Dec 31.
  PUBMED    25557551
REFERENCE   2 (bases 1 to 8755)
  AUTHORS   .
  TITLE     Direct Submission
  JOURNAL   Exported May 12, 2021 from SnapGene Server 1.1.58
            http://www.snapgene.com
FEATURES             Location/Qualifiers
     source          1..8755
                     /organism="synthetic DNA construct"
                     /mol_type="other DNA"
     primer_bind     213..233
                     /label=pBABE 3'
                     /note="SV40 enhancer, reverse primer for pBABE vectors"
     rep_origin      complement(242..670)
                     /direction=LEFT
                     /label=f1 ori
                     /note="f1 bacteriophage origin of replication; arrow
                     indicates direction of (+) strand synthesis"
     primer_bind     complement(352..373)
                     /label=F1ori-F
                     /note="F1 origin, forward primer"
     primer_bind     564..583
                     /label=F1ori-R
                     /note="F1 origin, reverse primer"
     polyA_signal    716..940
                     /label=bGH poly(A) signal
                     /note="bovine growth hormone polyadenylation signal"
     primer_bind     929..946
                     /label=BGH-rev
                     /note="Bovine growth hormone terminator, reverse primer.
                     Also called BGH reverse"
     promoter        966..984
                     /label=SP6 promoter
                     /note="promoter for bacteriophage SP6 RNA polymerase"
     primer_bind     966..983
                     /label=SP6
                     /note="SP6 promoter, forward primer"
     CDS             complement(3733..3756)
                     /codon_start=1
                     /product="FLAG(R) epitope tag, followed by an enterokinase
                     cleavage site"
                     /label=FLAG
                     /translation="DYKDDDDK"
     intron          3802..4374
                     /label=-beta-globin intron
                     /note="intron from rabbit beta-globin gene"
     primer_bind     complement(4410..4429)
                     /label=T7
                     /note="T7 promoter, forward primer"
     promoter        complement(4411..4429)
                     /label=T7 promoter
                     /note="promoter for bacteriophage T7 RNA polymerase"
     promoter        complement(4474..4677)
                     /label=CMV promoter
                     /note="human cytomegalovirus (CMV) immediate early
                     promoter"
     primer_bind     complement(4503..4523)
                     /label=CMV-F
                     /note="Human CMV immediate early promoter, forward primer"
     enhancer        4678..5057
                     /label=CMV enhancer
                     /note="human cytomegalovirus immediate early enhancer"
     primer_bind     5229..5248
                     /label=pRS-marker
                     /note="pRS vectors, use to sequence yeast selectable
                     marker"
     promoter        5323..5427
                     /gene="bla"
                     /label=AmpR promoter
     CDS             5428..6288
                     /codon_start=1
                     /gene="bla"
                     /product="beta-lactamase"
                     /label=AmpR
                     /note="confers resistance to ampicillin, carbenicillin, and
                     related antibiotics"
                     /translation="MSIQHFRVALIPFFAAFCLPVFAHPETLVKVKDAEDQLGARVGYI
                     ELDLNSGKILESFRPEERFPMMSTFKVLLCGAVLSRIDAGQEQLGRRIHYSQNDLVEYS
                     PVTEKHLTDGMTVRELCSAAITMSDNTAANLLLTTIGGPKELTAFLHNMGDHVTRLDRW
                     EPELNEAIPNDERDTTMPVAMATTLRKLLTGELLTLASRQQLIDWMEADKVAGPLLRSA
                     LPAGWFIADKSGAGERGSRGIIAALGPDGKPSRIVVIYTTGSQATMDERNRQIAEIGAS
                     LIKHW"
     primer_bind     complement(5646..5665)
                     /label=Amp-R
                     /note="Ampicillin resistance gene, reverse primer"
     rep_origin      6459..7047
                     /direction=RIGHT
                     /label=ori
                     /note="high-copy-number ColE1/pMB1/pBR322/pUC origin of
                     replication"
     primer_bind     6948..6967
                     /label=pBR322ori-F
                     /note="pBR322 origin, forward primer"
     primer_bind     7201..7218
                     /label=L4440
                     /note="L4440 vector, forward primer"
     protein_bind    7335..7356
                     /label=CAP binding site
                     /bound_moiety="E. coli catabolite activator protein"
                     /note="CAP binding activates transcription in the presence
                     of cAMP."
     promoter        7371..7401
                     /label=lac promoter
                     /note="promoter for the E. coli lac operon"
     protein_bind    7409..7425
                     /label=lac operator
                     /bound_moiety="lac repressor encoded by lacI"
                     /note="The lac repressor binds to the lac operator to
                     inhibit transcription in E. coli. This inhibition can be
                     relieved by adding lactose or
                     isopropyl-beta-D-thiogalactopyranoside (IPTG)."
     primer_bind     7414..7436
                     /label=M13/pUC Reverse
                     /note="In lacZ gene"
     primer_bind     7433..7449
                     /label=M13 rev
                     /note="common sequencing primer, one of multiple similar
                     variants"
     primer_bind     7433..7449
                     /label=M13 Reverse
                     /note="In lacZ gene. Also called M13-rev"
     polyA_signal    7498..7619
                     /label=SV40 poly(A) signal
                     /note="SV40 polyadenylation signal"
     primer_bind     complement(7509..7528)
                     /label=EBV-rev
                     /note="SV40 polyA terminator, reverse primer"
     primer_bind     7563..7582
                     /label=SV40pA-R
                     /note="SV40 polyA, reverse primer"
     CDS             complement(7793..8587)
                     /codon_start=1
                     /gene="aph(3')-II (or nptII)"
                     /product="aminoglycoside phosphotransferase from Tn5"
                     /label=NeoR/KanR
                     /note="confers resistance to neomycin, kanamycin, and G418
                     (Geneticin(R))"
                     /translation="MIEQDGLHAGSPAAWVERLFGYDWAQQTIGCSDAAVFRLSAQGRP
                     VLFVKTDLSGALNELQDEAARLSWLATTGVPCAAVLDVVTEAGRDWLLLGEVPGQDLLS
                     SHLAPAEKVSIMADAMRRLHTLDPATCPFDHQAKHRIERARTRMEAGLVDQDDLDEEHQ
                     GLAPAELFARLKARMPDGEDLVVTHGDACLPNIMVENGRFSGFIDCGRLGVADRYQDIA
                     LATRDIAEELGGEWADRFLVLYGIAAPDSQRIAFYRLLDEFF"
     primer_bind     complement(7904..7923)
                     /label=Neo-F
                     /note="Neomycin resistance gene, forward primer"
     primer_bind     8514..8533
                     /label=Neo-R
                     /note="Neomycin resistance gene, reverse primer"
     promoter        complement(8654..228)
                     /label=SV40 promoter
                     /note="SV40 enhancer and early promoter"
     rep_origin      8668..48
                     /label=SV40 ori
                     /note="SV40 origin of replication"
     primer_bind     complement(8722..8741)
                     /label=SV40pro-F
                     /note="SV40 promoter/origin, forward primer"
ORIGIN
        1 gccatggggc ggagaatggg cggaactggg cggagttagg ggcgggatgg gcggagttag
       61 gggcgggact atggttgctg actaattgag atgcatgctt tgcatacttc tgcctgctgg
      121 ggagcctggg gactttccac acctggttgc tgactaattg agatgcatgc tttgcatact
      181 tctgcctgct ggggagcctg gggactttcc acaccctaac tgacacacat tccacagaat
      241 taattcgcgt taaatttttg ttaaatcagc tcatttttta accaataggc cgaaatcggc
      301 aaaatccctt ataaatcaaa agaatagacc gagatagggt tgagtgttgt tccagtttgg
      361 aacaagagtc cactattaaa gaacgtggac tccaacgtca aaggnnnnnn nnnnnnnnnn
      421 nnnnnnnnnn nnnnnnnnnn nnnnnnnnnn nnntnnnnnn nnnnnnnnnn nnnnnnnnnn
      481 nnnnnnnnnn nnnnnnnnnn nnnnnnnnnn nnnnnnnnnn nnnnnnnnnn nnnnnnnnnn
      541 nnnnngnnnn nnnnnnnnnn nnnnnnnnnn nnnnnnnnnn nnnnnnnnnn nnnnnnnnnn
      601 nnnnnnnnnn nnnnnnnnnn nnnnnnnnnn nnnnnnnnnn nnnnnnnnnn nnnnnnnnnn
      661 nnnnnnnnnn ggggataccc cctagagccc cagctggttc tttccgcctc agaagccata
      721 gagcccaccg catccccagc atgcctgcta ttgtcttccc aatcctcccc cttgctgtcc
      781 tgccccaccc caccccccag aatagaatga cacctactca gacaatgcga tgcaatttcc
      841 tcattttatt aggaaaggac agtgggagtg gcaccttcca gggtcaagga aggcacgggg
      901 gaggggcaaa caacagatgg ctggcaacta gaaggcacag tcgaggctga tcagcgagct
      961 ctagcattta ggtgacacta tagaataggg ccctctagat gcatgctcga gcggccgcca
     1021 gtgtgatgga tatctgcaga attcgccctt tcatacaaat gtgttgtaag gccctgtgac
     1081 ctgagtgaaa gcatatggtg atgtagtcac ggtagaatcc gtagtcacag accctgtgtt
     1141 ctcagcaaga gactggatga aacgcaggta actgggttcc tgtggccctg tgggctcacg
     1201 cttttcctgt ttgccatgat ttttctgaga cacgtggtct gatccattct ttccgcactc
     1261 ttcctctttc cgggcctttt cagccatttt ggcttcccag agagccaaac aatgttttgg
     1321 tagaaacaaa ttcttatgcc tatacagtac aagtgagatc ctggtggggt gattccggtc
     1381 gggatcgttt actttggttg tggcatgaac ctcacacttt gcacactcaa taagaattga
     1441 cccatgagtt ggggctatag ccacccctcc aatgcaagga tcctgaaagt tgtgctcact
     1501 atctgaccaa tactcaattt cctgcacagc agctgcatcc tggcctgaca cctcaggctg
     1561 cttctcctga ctgctgccag tcagactgta taatagttct tgggcagaag cagttctatc
     1621 atgattaaac cctggaagca ctcttgagag cccattggct atgttgtcat tctccttgtt
     1681 gtggaaggcg tggctggaac tgctccccga agctgctgcc gtgtagctgt agaccgtgtg
     1741 agagggtaga tgatgctcac tggttttgta gtcagtgtgt gggtggctgt atggtgatct
     1801 ggaggcagct cccatgaaat gactatccat cttgggggtg gggtaaggag aaaacgttgc
     1861 taggtggtgt acatttggtt ttagggtgga gttagtagtg aaggcatctc tctgcatatt
     1921 ttggtttcca taacttaagt acttagaggg actgtcccca aacgtctgtt ggtgaagggt
     1981 gtggatgggt ggtaagttct gattggtgag atggtcctgg tttggatatc tatgtagatc
     2041 cctggactga gcctgggggg aataagaacc taagaaaggg gaaccattgt ccactggcac
     2101 actcccattg tatggaaaag gtgcatattg gttattctga ttcaaaagcc caaggtaggg
     2161 gttcatgtaa ttagaaggat tcaaatatga acccgaggca tgagatgaag tggggtaaaa
     2221 gttcacatgg ttggtatctc cataaatatc tgaggtgtgt gctgagctgg gataaggact
     2281 gtgaggagta ggctgtctcg tgtagacact ggtggatcca gaacaatgag aaccaacaga
     2341 ctgagagtta ccgggcatga tatgctgtgg ctgtggctgt ggctgaggtg tcgtctgcgg
     2401 ctgcggctga ggtggctgcg gctgctgtgg cctctgccct tgctgaaggt gcctctggag
     2461 tgttggtggc tgccggatga ccgggcccga aagctgcggt tgtgctgtca tttgtttcat
     2521 atggcttgca ttttccatca gctttgtatg tgaggaagac tttcccttct cagtcctact
     2581 ggagcagttc tccagagagg aatgctttcg agctgctttc ttggtcttgg ctttcttggg
     2641 ctccgctttc ttcttgcaac tcttgggcag ctctcctatc cttatgaccc ttctcctccg
     2701 aaatgactgc agaacctcaa tggaccccat ccgtatcttc ttctcctggc cttccgtact
     2761 cccaaactca tcctcagggg cgatgatgta cataggcagc acgtggaact gctcatcctc
     2821 aggcttagct ccgacttctc gattgtcttc tctattgagg gtgaccacca ctgtactgcc
     2881 atttggcatg ttctgctggg ctctgtagga atgagcagag aagtccaaac atgcagtgac
     2941 tcctgagaat ggccggcctt ccttcagacc caaacagcag tctggggctt ggtgttcaaa
     3001 ttcaacctga ttattgtatg catcgggtgc aagcttcttg tatattggag caatgacagt
     3061 agccaggttt tgcaaatgag aacctagtct ctcttcctct tttggctcag ctccatgtag
     3121 cctaaatttc cttggtttct tgcttctggc aaacttacat ccattatagt acatgctcca
     3181 agaacaacca aaagaaaagg aggcaccaca ggtctctgga ttctcaccct gacaacaaca
     3241 gtttctgggt ggtgattgct ttttcttcgt ttcattctga gaacagcgac ggttggtgca
     3301 tatgccacac ttgcccaaga tatctgtaag ttctgagtag agttctgatg cgagtagctt
     3361 tgggattccg tcccacaaca tgatggcaat taccatcacc gccgtctcac atgtgtggtt
     3421 aggtcgcact cgtaccaaac acagtagttt ctcctcctca ctcgatctcc gatataccca
     3481 tttagcaata ggacatccct gagagctctt gccttcttta ccagtatata tgactttttc
     3541 aatcctaata gctttaccct tctctccata cctttcttcc atgagtgttc taatagctgc
     3601 cacatcagga ccagctccca gatgggtata ataaggagct tcatctttgt ctggattgca
     3661 tccttcacat ttgccattct gactttgtaa agggcgaatt ccagcacact ggcggccgtt
     3721 actagtggat cccttgtcgt catcgtcttt gtagtccata agcttggggt cgacagcaca
     3781 aaccagcacg ttgcccagga gctgtaggaa aaagaagaag gcatgaacat ggttagcaga
     3841 ggggcccggt ttggactcag agtattttat cctcatctca aacagtgtat atcattgtaa
     3901 ccataaagag aaaggcagga tgatgaccag gatgtagttg tttctaccaa taagaatatt
     3961 tccacgccag ccagaattta tatgcagaaa tattctacct tatcatttaa ttataacaat
     4021 tgttctctaa aactgtgctg aagtacaata taatataccc tgattgcctt gaaaaaaaag
     4081 tgattagaga aagtacttac aatctgacaa ataaacaaaa gtgaatttaa aaattcgtta
     4141 caaatgcaag ctaaagttta acgaaaaagt tacagaaaat gaaaagaaaa taagaggaga
     4201 caatggttgt caacagagta gaaagtgaaa gaaacaaaat tatcatgagg gtccatggtg
     4261 atacaaggga catcttccca ttctaaacaa caccctgaaa actttgcccc ctccatataa
     4321 catgaatttt acaatagcga aaaagaaaga acaatcaagg gtccccaaac tcaccctgaa
     4381 gttctcagga tcgactctag cttgggtctc cctatagtga gtcgtattaa tttcgataag
     4441 ccagtaagca gtgggttctc tagttagcca gagagctctg cttatataga cctcccaccg
     4501 tacacgccta ccgcccattt gcgtcaatgg ggcggagttg ttacgacatt ttggaaagtc
     4561 ccgttgattt tggtgccaaa acaaactccc attgacgtca atggggtgga gacttggaaa
     4621 tccccgtgag tcaaaccgct atccacgccc attgatgtac tgccaaaacc gcatcaccat
     4681 ggtaatagcg atgactaata cgtagatgta ctgccaagta ggaaagtccc ataaggtcat
     4741 gtactgggca taatgccagg cgggccattt accgtcattg acgtcaatag ggggcgtact
     4801 tggcatatga tacacttgat gtactgccaa gtgggcagtt taccgtaaat actccaccca
     4861 ttgacgtcaa tggaaagtcc ctattggcgt tactatggga acatacgtca ttattgacgt
     4921 caatgggcgg gggtcgttgg gcggtcagcc aggcgggcca tttaccgtaa gttatgtaac
     4981 gcggaactcc atatatgggc tatgaactaa tgaccccgta attgattact attaataact
     5041 agtcaataat caatgtcaac gcgtatatct ggcccgtaca tcgcgaagca gcgcaaaacg
     5101 cctaacccta agcagattct tcatgcaatt gtcggtcaag ccttgccttg ttgtagctta
     5161 aattttgctc gcgcactact cagcgacctc caacacacaa gcagggagca gatactggct
     5221 taactatgcg gcatcagagc agattgtact gagagtgcac cataggggat cgggagatct
     5281 cccgatccgt cgacgtcagg tggcactttt cggggaaatg tgcgcggaac ccctatttgt
     5341 ttatttttct aaatacattc aaatatgtat ccgctcatga gacaataacc ctgataaatg
     5401 cttcaataat attgaaaaag gaagagtatg agtattcaac atttccgtgt cgcccttatt
     5461 cccttttttg cggcattttg ccttcctgtt tttgctcacc cagaaacgct ggtgaaagta
     5521 aaagatgctg aagatcagtt gggtgcacga gtgggttaca tcgaactgga tctcaacagc
     5581 ggtaagatcc ttgagagttt tcgccccgaa gaacgttttc caatgatgag cacttttaaa
     5641 gttctgctat gtggcgcggt attatcccgt attgacgccg ggcaagagca actcggtcgc
     5701 cgcatacact attctcagaa tgacttggtt gagtactcac cagtcacaga aaagcatctt
     5761 acggatggca tgacagtaag agaattatgc agtgctgcca taaccatgag tgataacact
     5821 gcggccaact tacttctgac aacgatcgga ggaccgaagg agctaaccgc ttttttgcac
     5881 aacatggggg atcatgtaac tcgccttgat cgttgggaac cggagctgaa tgaagccata
     5941 ccaaacgacg agcgtgacac cacgatgcct gtagcaatgg caacaacgtt gcgcaaacta
     6001 ttaactggcg aactacttac tctagcttcc cggcaacaat taatagactg gatggaggcg
     6061 gataaagttg caggaccact tctgcgctcg gcccttccgg ctggctggtt tattgctgat
     6121 aaatctggag ccggtgagcg tgggtctcgc ggtatcattg cagcactggg gccagatggt
     6181 aagccctccc gtatcgtagt tatctacacg acggggagtc aggcaactat ggatgaacga
     6241 aatagacaga tcgctgagat aggtgcctca ctgattaagc attggtaact gtcagaccaa
     6301 gtttactcat atatacttta gattgattta aaacttcatt tttaatttaa aaggatctag
     6361 gtgaagatcc tttttgataa tctcatgacc aaaatccctt aacgtgagtt ttcgttccac
     6421 tgagcgtcag accccgtaga aaagatcaaa ggatcttctt gagatccttt ttttctgcgc
     6481 gtaatctgct gcttgcaaac aaaaaaacca ccgctaccag cggtggtttg tttgccggat
     6541 caagagctac caactctttt tccgaaggta actggcttca gcagagcgca gataccaaat
     6601 actgttcttc tagtgtagcc gtagttaggc caccacttca agaactctgt agcaccgcct
     6661 acatacctcg ctctgctaat cctgttacca gtggctgctg ccagtggcga taagtcgtgt
     6721 cttaccgggt tggactcaag acgatagtta ccggataagg cgcagcggtc gggctgaacg
     6781 gggggttcgt gcacacagcc cagcttggag cgaacgacct acaccgaact gagataccta
     6841 cagcgtgagc tatgagaaag cgccacgctt cccgaaggga gaaaggcgga caggtatccg
     6901 gtaagcggca gggtcggaac aggagagcgc acgagggagc ttccaggggg aaacgcctgg
     6961 tatctttata gtcctgtcgg gtttcgccac ctctgacttg agcgtcgatt tttgtgatgc
     7021 tcgtcagggg ggcggagcct atggaaaaac gccagcaacg cggccttttt acggttcctg
     7081 gccttttgct ggccttttgc tcacatgttc tttcctgcgt tatcccctga ttctgtggat
     7141 aaccgtatta ccgcctttga gtgagctgat accgctcgcc gcagccgaac gaccgagcgc
     7201 agcgagtcag tgagcgagga agcggaagag cgcccaatac gcaaaccgcc tctccccgcg
     7261 cgttggccga ttcattaatg cagctggcac gacaggtttc ccgactggaa agcgggcagt
     7321 gagcgcaacg caattaatgt gagttagctc actcattagg caccccaggc tttacacttt
     7381 atgcttccgg ctcgtatgtt gtgtggaatt gtgagcggat aacaatttca cacaggaaac
     7441 agctatgacc atgattacgc caagctctag ctagaggtcg acggtataca gacatgataa
     7501 gatacattga tgagtttgga caaaccacaa ctagaatgca gtgaaaaaaa tgctttattt
     7561 gtgaaatttg tgatgctatt gctttatttg taaccattat aagctgcaat aaacaagttg
     7621 gggtgggcga agaactccag catgagatcc ccgcgctgga ggatcatcca gccggcgtcc
     7681 cggaaaacga ttccgaagcc caacctttca tagaaggcgg cggtggaatc gaaatctcgt
     7741 gatggcaggt tgggcgtcgc ttggtcggtc atttcgaacc ccagagtccc gctcagaaga
     7801 actcgtcaag aaggcgatag aaggcgatgc gctgcgaatc gggagcggcg ataccgtaaa
     7861 gcacgaggaa gcggtcagcc cattcgccgc caagctcttc agcaatatca cgggtagcca
     7921 acgctatgtc ctgatagcgg tccgccacac ccagccggcc acagtcgatg aatccagaaa
     7981 agcggccatt ttccaccatg atattcggca agcaggcatc gccatgggtc acgacgagat
     8041 cctcgccgtc gggcatgcgc gccttgagcc tggcgaacag ttcggctggc gcgagcccct
     8101 gatgctcttc gtccagatca tcctgatcga caagaccggc ttccatccga gtacgtgctc
     8161 gctcgatgcg atgtttcgct tggtggtcga atgggcaggt agccggatca agcgtatgca
     8221 gccgccgcat tgcatcagcc atgatggata ctttctcggc aggagcaagg tgagatgaca
     8281 ggagatcctg ccccggcact tcgcccaata gcagccagtc ccttcccgct tcagtgacaa
     8341 cgtcgagcac agctgcgcaa ggaacgcccg tcgtggccag ccacgatagc cgcgctgcct
     8401 cgtcctgcag ttcattcagg gcaccggaca ggtcggtctt gacaaaaaga accgggcgcc
     8461 cctgcgctga cagccggaac acggcggcat cagagcagcc gattgtctgt tgtgcccagt
     8521 catagccgaa tagcctctcc acccaagcgg ccggagaacc tgcgtgcaat ccatcttgtt
     8581 caatcatgcg aaacgatcct catcctgtct cttgatcaga tccgaaaatg gatatacaag
     8641 ctcccgggag ctttttgcaa aagcctaggc ctccaaaaaa gcctcctcac tacttctgga
     8701 atagctcaga ggcagaggcg gcctcggcct ctgcataaat aaaaaaaatt agtca
//
